>Addgene plasmid #206991 | pDNR-mCherry-T2A-3xPuroR-Frame 0 | addgene full sequence | sequence record 410551 | Addgene NGS Result
CGCGATGAATAAATGAAAGCTTGCAGATCTGCGACTCTAGAGGATCTGCGACTCTAGAGGATCATAATCA
GCCATACCACATTTGTAGAGGTTTTACTTGCTTTAAAAAACCTCCCACACCTCCCCCTGAACCTGAAACA
TAAAATGAATGCAATTGTTGTTGTTAACTTGTTTATTGCAGCTTATAATGGTTACAAATAAAGCAATAGC
ATCACAAATTTCACAAATAAAGCATTTTTTTCACTGCATTCTAGTTGTGGTTTGTCCAAACTCATCAATG
TATCTTATCATGTCTGGATCTGCGACTCTAGAGGATCATAATCAGCCATACCACATTTGTAGAGGTTTTA
CTTGCTTTAAAAAACCTCCCACACCTCCCCCTGAACCTGAAACATAAAATGAATGCAATTGTTGTTGTTA
ACTTGTTTATTGCAGCTTATAATGGTTACAAATAAAGCAATAGCATCACAAATTTCACAAATAAAGCATT
TTTTTCACTGCATTCTAGTTGTGGTTTGTCCAAACTCATCAATGTATCTTATCATGTCTGGATCTGCGAC
TCTAGAGGATCATAATCAGCCATACCACATTTGTAGAGGTTTTACTTGCTTTAAAAAACCTCCCACACCT
CCCCCTGAACCTGAAACATAAAATGAATGCAATTGTTGTTGTTAACTTGTTTATTGCAGCTTATAATGGT
TACAAATAAAGCAATAGCATCACAAATTTCACAAATAAAGCATTTTTTTCACTGCATTCTAGTTGTGGTT
TGTCCAAACTCATCAATGTATCTTATCATGTCTGGATCCCCATCAAGCTGATCCGGAACTAACTAAGTAA
GCTAGCGAATCGACTCGAACTTCGTGTGCGAGTGGCGGGTCTGGTGGCAGTGGAGGGGGATCCCTGGTGA
GCAAGGGCGAGGAGGATAACATGGCCATCATCAAGGAGTTCATGCGCTTCAAGGTGCACATGGAGGGCTC
CGTGAACGGCCACGAGTTCGAGATCGAGGGCGAGGGCGAGGGCCGCCCCTACGAGGGCACCCAGACCGCC
AAGCTGAAGGTGACCAAGGGTGGCCCCCTGCCCTTCGCCTGGGACATCCTGTCCCCTCAGTTCATGTACG
GCTCCAAGGCCTACGTGAAGCACCCCGCCGACATCCCCGACTACTTGAAGCTGTCCTTCCCCGAGGGCTT
CAAGTGGGAGCGCGTGATGAACTTCGAGGACGGCGGCGTGGTGACCGTGACCCAGGACTCCTCCCTGCAG
GACGGCGAGTTCATCTACAAGGTGAAGCTGCGCGGCACCAACTTCCCCTCCGACGGCCCCGTAATGCAGA
AGAAGACCATGGGCTGGGAGGCCTCCTCCGAGCGGATGTACCCCGAGGACGGCGCCCTGAAGGGCGAGAT
CAAGCAGAGGCTGAAGCTGAAGGACGGCGGCCACTACGACGCTGAGGTCAAGACCACCTACAAGGCCAAG
AAGCCCGTGCAGCTGCCCGGCGCCTACAACGTCAACATCAAGTTGGACATCACCTCCCACAACGAGGACT
ACACCATCGTGGAACAGTACGAACGCGCCGAGGGCCGCCACTCCACCGGCGGCATGGACGAGCTGTACAA
GTCCGGAGGAGAGGGCAGAGGAAGTCTGCTAACATGCGGTGACGTAGAAGAAAACCCAGGGCCTCTGACT
GAATACAAGCCTACTGTCAGGTTGGCTACAAGAGACGACGTTCCTAGAGCCGTGAGAACTCTGGCTGCAG
CCTTCGCCGACTACCCCGCCACGAGACACACCGTTGACCCAGATCGGCATATTGAGAGAGTGACTGAACT
GCAGGAGCTGTTTCTTACAAGAGTTGGCCTCGACATAGGCAAGGTGTGGGTGGCGGACGACGGCGCCGCC
GTGGCCGTCTGGACCACTCCCGAATCAGTTGAGGCTGGCGCCGTATTCGCTGAGATCGGCCCGAGAATGG
CTGAGCTCAGCGGGAGTAGGCTCGCGGCACAGCAGCAAATGGAGGGACTGCTGGCACCACACAGGCCCAA
AGAACCCGCCTGGTTCCTGGCAACCGTCGGTGTATCTCCCGATCATCAGGGGAAAGGTCTGGGCTCTGCC
GTAGTGCTCCCTGGCGTGGAGGCAGCTGAGAGAGCAGGAGTACCTGCCTTCTTGGAGACCTCCGCTCCAA
GGAATCTTCCCTTCTATGAACGGTTGGGCTTCACCGTGACAGCCGACGTGGAAGTCCCCGAAGGCCCCCG
CACTTGGTGCATGACGAGGAAGCCTGGAGCGGAAGGTAGAGGTTCTTTGCTTACCTGCGGGGACGTGGAA
GAGAACCCAGGCCCACTGACTGAATACAAGCCTACTGTCAGGTTGGCTACAAGAGACGACGTTCCTAGAG
CCGTGAGAACTCTGGCTGCAGCCTTCGCCGACTACCCCGCCACGAGACACACCGTTGACCCAGATCGGCA
TATTGAGAGAGTGACTGAACTGCAGGAGCTGTTTCTTACAAGAGTTGGCCTCGACATAGGCAAGGTGTGG
GTGGCGGACGACGGCGCCGCCGTGGCCGTCTGGACCACTCCCGAATCAGTTGAGGCTGGCGCCGTATTCG
CTGAGATCGGCCCGAGAATGGCTGAGCTCAGCGGGAGTAGGCTCGCGGCACAGCAGCAAATGGAGGGACT
GCTGGCACCACACAGGCCCAAAGAACCCGCCTGGTTCCTGGCAACCGTCGGTGTATCTCCCGATCATCAG
GGGAAAGGTCTGGGCTCTGCCGTAGTGCTCCCTGGCGTGGAGGCAGCTGAGAGAGCAGGAGTACCTGCCT
TCTTGGAGACCTCCGCTCCAAGGAATCTTCCCTTCTATGAACGGTTGGGCTTCACCGTGACAGCCGACGT
GGAAGTCCCCGAAGGCCCCCGCACTTGGTGCATGACGAGGAAGCCTGGAGCGGAGGGCCGAGGGTCACTC
CTTACTTGTGGTGATGTCGAGGAGAATCCTGGCCCACTGACTGAATACAAGCCTACTGTCAGGTTGGCTA
CAAGAGACGACGTTCCTAGAGCCGTGAGAACTCTGGCTGCAGCCTTCGCCGACTACCCCGCCACGAGACA
CACCGTTGACCCAGATCGGCATATTGAGAGAGTGACTGAACTGCAGGAGCTGTTTCTTACAAGAGTTGGC
CTCGACATAGGCAAGGTGTGGGTGGCGGACGACGGCGCCGCCGTGGCCGTCTGGACCACTCCCGAATCAG
TTGAGGCTGGCGCCGTATTCGCTGAGATCGGCCCGAGAATGGCTGAGCTCAGCGGGAGTAGGCTCGCGGC
ACAGCAGCAAATGGAGGGACTGCTGGCACCACACAGGCCCAAAGAACCCGCCTGGTTCCTGGCAACCGTC
GGTGTATCTCCCGATCATCAGGGGAAAGGTCTGGGCTCTGCCGTAGTGCTCCCTGGCGTGGAGGCAGCTG
AGAGAGCAGGAGTACCTGCCTTCTTGGAGACCTCCGCTCCAAGGAATCTTCCCTTCTATGAACGGTTGGG
CTTCACCGTGACAGCCGACGTGGAAGTCCCCGAAGGCCCCCGCACTTGGTGCATGACGAGGAAGCCTGGA
GCGTGAGGGCCCGCTTCGAGCAGACATGATAAGATACATTGATGAGTTTGGACAAACCACAACTAGAATG
CAGTGAAAAAAATGCTTTATTTGTGAAATTTGTGATGCTATTGCTTTATTTGTAACCATTATAAGCTGCA
ATAAACAAGTTAACAACAACAATTGCATTCATTTTATGTTTCAGGTTCAGGGGGAGGTGTGGGAGGTTTT
TTAAAGCAAGTAAAACCTCTACAAATGTGGTAAAATCGATAAAGATCCGTCGACCGATGCCCTTGAGAGC
CTTCAACCCAGTCAGCTCCTTCCGGTGGGCGCGGGGCATGACTATCGTCGCCGCACTTATGACTGTCTTC
TTTATCATGCAACTCGTAGGACAGGTGCCGGCAGCGCTCTTCCGCTTCCTCGCTCACTGACTCGCTGCGC
TCGGTCGTTCGGCTGCGGCGAGCGGTATCAGCTCACTCAAAGGCGGTAATACGGTTATCCACAGAATCAG
GGGATAACGCAGGAAAGAACATGTGAGCAAAAGGCCAGCAAAAGGCCAGGAACCGTAAAAAGGCCGCGTT
GCTGGCGTTTTTCCATAGGCTCCGCCCCCCTGACGAGCATCACAAAAATCGACGCTCAAGTCAGAGGTGG
CGAAACCCGACAGGACTATAAAGATACCAGGCGTTTCCCCCTGGAAGCTCCCTCGTGCGCTCTCCTGTTC
CGACCCTGCCGCTTACCGGATACCTGTCCGCCTTTCTCCCTTCGGGAAGCGTGGCGCTTTCTCATAGCTC
ACGCTGTAGGTATCTCAGTTCGGTGTAGGTCGTTCGCTCCAAGCTGGGCTGTGTGCACGAACCCCCCGTT
CAGCCCGACCGCTGCGCCTTATCCGGTAACTATCGTCTTGAGTCCAACCCGGTAAGACACGACTTATCGC
CACTGGCAGCAGCCACTGGTAACAGGATTAGCAGAGCGAGGTATGTAGGCGGTGCTACAGAGTTCTTGAA
GTGGTGGCCTAACTACGGCTACACTAGAAGAACAGTATTTGGTATCTGCGCTCTGCTGAAGCCAGTTACC
TTCGGAAAAAGAGTTGGTAGCTCTTGATCCGGCAAACAAACCACCGCTGGTAGCGGTGGTTTTTTTGTTT
GCAAGCAGCAGATTACGCGCAGAAAAAAAGGATCTCAAGAAGATCCTTTGATCTTTTCTACGGGGTCTGA
CGCTCAGTGGAACGAAAACTCACGTTAAGGGATTTTGGTCATGAGATTATCAAAAAGGATCTTCACCTAG
ATCCTTTTAAATTAAAAATGAAGTTTTAAATCAATCTAAAGTATATATGAGTAAACTTGGTCTGACAGCG
GCCGCAAATGCTAAACCACTGCAGTGGTTACCAGTGCTTGATCAGTGAGGCACCGATCTCAGCGATCTGC
CTATTTCGTTCGTCCATAGTGGCCTGACTCCCCGTCGTGTAGATCACTACGATTCGTGAGGGCTTACCAT
CAGGCCCCAGCGCAGCAATGATGCCGCGAGAGCCGCGTTCACCGGCCCCCGATTTGTCAGCAATGAACCA
GCCAGCAGGGAGGGCCGAGCGAAGAAGTGGTCCTGCTACTTTGTCCGCCTCCATCCAGTCTATGAGCTGC
TGTCGTGATGCTAGAGTAAGAAGTTCGCCAGTGAGTAGTTTCCGAAGAGTTGTGGCCATTGCTACTGGCA
TCGTGGTATCACGCTCGTCGTTCGGTATGGCTTCGTTCAACTCTGGTTCCCAGCGGTCAAGCCGGGTCAC
ATGATCACCCATATTATGAAGAAATGCAGTCAGCTCCTTAGGGCCTCCGATCGTTGTCAGAAGTAAGTTG
GCCGCGGTGTTGTCGCTCATGGTAATGGCAGCACTACACAATTCTCTTACCGTCATGCCATCCGTAAGAT
GCTTTTCCGTGACCGGCGAGTACTCAACCAAGTCGTTTTGTGAGTAGTGTATACGGCGACCAAGCTGCTC
TTGCCCGGCGTCTATACGGGACAACACCGCGCCACATAGCAGTACTTTGAAAGTGCTCATCATCGGGAAT
CGTTCTTCGGGGCGGAAAGACTCAAGGATCTTGCCGCTATTGAGATCCAGTTCGATATAGCCCACTCTTG
CACCCAGTTGATCTTCAGCATCTTTTACTTTCACCAGCGTTTCGGGGTGTGCAAAAACAGGCAAGCAAAA
TGCCGCAAAGAAGGGAATGAGTGCGACACGAAAATGTTGGATGCTCATACTCGTCCTTTTTCAATATTAT
TGAAGCATTTATCAGGGTTACTAGTACGTCTCTCAAGGATAAGTAAGTAATATTAAGGTACGGGAGGTAT
TGGACAGGCCGC
Features (pLannotate 1.2.2; 16 found; start..end, strand, type, name):
     60..143     +  CDS            large T antigen (fragment): large T antigen from SV40 (simian virus 40)
    166..300     +  polyA_signal   SV40 poly(A) signal: SV40 polyadenylation signal
    314..397     +  CDS            large T antigen (fragment): large T antigen from SV40 (simian virus 40)
    420..554     +  polyA_signal   SV40 poly(A) signal: SV40 polyadenylation signal
    568..651     +  CDS            large T antigen (fragment): large T antigen from SV40 (simian virus 40)
    674..808     +  polyA_signal   SV40 poly(A) signal: SV40 polyadenylation signal
    904..1611    +  CDS            mCherry: mCherry is a basic (constitutively fluorescent) red fluorescent protein published in 2004, derived from Discosoma sp.. It is reported to be a very rapidly-maturing monomer with low acid sensitivity.
   1675..2271    +  CDS            pac: PUAC_STRAD - Protein predicted: Swiss-Prot protein existence level 4. Detoxification of puromycin. From Streptomyces alboniger.
   2326..2922    +  CDS            pac: PUAC_STRAD - Protein predicted: Swiss-Prot protein existence level 4. Detoxification of puromycin. From Streptomyces alboniger.
   2977..3573    +  CDS            pac: PUAC_STRAD - Protein predicted: Swiss-Prot protein existence level 4. Detoxification of puromycin. From Streptomyces alboniger.
   3600..3721    -  polyA_signal   SV40 poly(A) signal: SV40 polyadenylation signal
   3744..3812    -  CDS            large T antigen (fragment): large T antigen from SV40 (simian virus 40)
   3828..3960    +  CDS            TcR (fragment): tetracycline efflux protein; tet; confers resistance to tetracycline
   4140..4728    -  rep_origin     ori: high-copy-number ColE1/pMB1/pBR322/pUC origin of replication
   4928..5788    -  CDS            AmpR: β-lactamase confers resistance to ampicillin, carbenicillin, and related antibiotics
   5789..5830    -  promoter       AmpR promoter (fragment): bla
