[The description below was written by a language model from this plasmid's Addgene catalogue record and pLannotate feature annotations shown in this document.]
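Description:
pDNR-mCherry-T2A-3xPuroR-Frame 0 is an empty-backbone donor plasmid built on the pDNR vector. It supplies a promoterless tagging cassette for insertion into endogenous mammalian loci, as part of a system for high-throughput tagging of endogenous genes to study protein function. In bacteria it is maintained through a high-copy ColE1/pUC-type origin and selected with ampicillin via a β-lactamase gene driven by its bla promoter. A short tetracycline-resistance fragment is also annotated, apparently a non-functional backbone remnant.

The payload is an mCherry coding sequence followed by three tandem copies of the puromycin N-acetyltransferase gene (pac). The plasmid name indicates a T2A peptide between mCherry and the resistance unit, although no 2A element is annotated in the feature table, and the table does not identify the short gaps between the pac copies. No mammalian promoter is annotated upstream of mCherry. Expression therefore presumably depends on in-frame integration into a transcribed gene, so the target protein becomes C-terminally fused to mCherry while puromycin resistance is released as a separate product. "Frame 0" denotes one of the reading-frame variants, chosen so the cassette reads through correctly from the target's coding sequence.

Three repeated SV40 poly(A) signals lie upstream of mCherry, each accompanied by a small large T antigen fragment that normally travels with this terminator. A further SV40 poly(A) signal is annotated on the opposite strand downstream of the third pac copy. The record does not explain their roles. It also does not state how the donor is delivered or integrated, or why the marker is triplicated.
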