Addgene plasmid #206991: pDNR-mCherry-T2A-3xPuroR-Frame 0
Purpose: (Empty Backbone) Donor plasmid for Frame 0 with mCherry tag and triple Puromycin resistant marker (3xPuroR)
Depositing lab: Alejandro Chavez. Depositing organization: University of California, San Diego (UCSD). Publication: High-throughput tagging of endogenous loci for rapid characterization of protein function. Kim J, Kratz AF, Chen S, Sheng J, Kim HK, Zhang L, Singh BK, Chavez A. Sci Adv. 2024 May 3;10(18):eadg8771. doi: 10.1126/sciadv.adg8771. Epub 2024 May 1. PubMed 38691600.
Backbone
  Vector backbone: pDNR
  Vector type: Synthetic Biology
  Selectable markers: Puromycin
  Tag / fusion protein: mCherry (C terminal on insert)
Growth in bacteria
  Bacterial resistance: Ampicillin, 100 μg/mL
  Growth temperature: 30°C
  Growth strain: NEB Stable
  Copy number: High Copy
Gene/Insert
  Cloning method: Gibson Cloning
Terms and licenses: Academic/Nonprofit Terms; Industry Terms: Not Available to Industry
Depositor comments: Please visit https://www.biorxiv.org/content/10.1101/2022.11.16.516691v1 for bioRxiv preprint.
How to cite: pDNR-mCherry-T2A-3xPuroR-Frame 0 was a gift from Alejandro Chavez (Addgene plasmid # 206991 ; http://n2t.net/addgene:206991 ; RRID:Addgene_206991)
